>Addgene plasmid #138521 | pBT29 | addgene full sequence | sequence record 273893 | Addgene NGS Result
CTT
[42 nt withheld, positions 4-45]
G
[35 nt withheld, positions 47-81]
CTCAGGCAATGACCTGATAGCCTTTGTAGAT
[60 nt withheld, positions 113-172]
GTTGATGGTGATTTGACTGTCTCCGGCCTTTCCCACCCTTTTGAATCTTTACCTACACATTACTCA
[44 nt withheld, positions 239-282]
TTGCGTTGAAATAAAGGCTTCTCCCGCAAAAGTATTACAGGGGCATAATGTTTTTGGTACAACCGATTTA
GG
[36 nt withheld, positions 355-390]
TTCTT
[40 nt withheld, positions 396-435]
TATTAGTAGAATTGATGCCGCCTTTTCAGCC
[161 nt withheld, positions 467-627]
G
[65 nt withheld, positions 629-693]
ACAATTAAAGGTACTCTCTAATCCTGACCTGTTGGAG
[42 nt withheld, positions 731-772]
A
[46 nt withheld, positions 774-819]
CCGCTTTGCTTCTGACTATAATAGTCAGGGTAAAGACCTG
[54 nt withheld, positions 860-913]
A
[36 nt withheld, positions 915-950]
CCGCTATCCAGTCTAAACATTTTACTATTACCCCCTCTGGCAAAACTTCTTTTGCAAAAGCCTCTCGCTA
TTTTGGTTTTTATCGTCGTCTGGTAAACGAGGGTTATGATAGTGTTGCTCTTACT
[44 nt withheld, positions 1076-1119]
ATGTGGTATTCCTAAATCTCAACTGATGAATCTTTCT
[50 nt withheld, positions 1157-1206]
T
[57 nt withheld, positions 1208-1264]
C
[33 nt withheld, positions 1266-1298]
CCAATTTACTACT
[48 nt withheld, positions 1312-1359]
T
[34 nt withheld, positions 1361-1394]
TCTTGTCAAGATTACTCTTGATGAAGGTCAGCCAGCCTATGCGCCGGGTCTGTACACCGTTCATCTGTCC
TCTTTCAAAGTTGGTCAGTTCGGTTCC
[65 nt withheld, positions 1492-1556]
T
[36 nt withheld, positions 1558-1593]
CTGTTTCGCGCTTGGTATAATA
[64 nt withheld, positions 1616-1679]
C
[73 nt withheld, positions 1681-1753]
TGTAGCCGTTGCTACCCTCGTTCCG
[164 nt withheld, positions 1779-1942]
TTGATAAACT
[41 nt withheld, positions 1953-1993]
TAGAAGAGCTCCCTATCAGTGATAGAGATTGACATCCCTATCAGTGATAGAGATACTGAGCACGAATCTG
AAAGAGGAGAAAGGATCTATGGCGAGTAGCGAAGACGTTATCAAAGAGTTCATGCGTTTCAAAGTTCGTA
TGGAAGGTTCCGTTAACGGTCACGAGTTCGAAATCGAAGGTGAAGGTGAAGGTCGTCCGTACGAAGGTAC
CCAGACCGCTAAACTGAAAGTTACCAAAGGTGGTCCGCTGCCGTTCGCTTGGGACATCCTGTCCCCGCAG
TTCCAGTACGGTTCCAAAGCTTACGTTAAACACCCGGCTGACATCCCGGACTACCTGAAACTGTCCTTCC
CGGAAGGTTTCAAATGGGAACGTGTTATGAACTTCGAAGACGGTGGTGTTGTTACCGTTACCCAGGACTC
CTCCCTGCAAGACGGTGAGTTCATCTACAAAGTTAAACTGCGTGGTACCAACTTCCCGTCCGACGGTCCG
GTTATGCAGAAAAAAACCATGGGTTGGGAAGCTTCCACCGAACGTATGTACCCGGAAGACGGTGCTCTGA
AAGGTGAAATCAAAATGCGTCTGAAACTGAAAGACGGTGGTCACTACGACGCTGAAGTTAAAACCACCTA
CATGGCTAAAAAACCGGTTCAGCTGCCGGGTGCTTACAAAACCGACATCAAACTGGACATCACCTCCCAC
AACGAAGACTACACCATCGTTGAACAGTACGAACGTGCTGAAGGTCGTCACTCCACCGGTGCTTAATAAG
GATCTCCAGGCATCAAATAAAACGAAAGGCTCAGTCGAAAGACTGGGCCTTTCGTTTTATCTGTTGTTTG
TCGGTGAACGCTCTCTACTAGAGTCACACTGGCTCACCTTCGGGTGGGCCTTTCTGCGTTTATACAGGTG
GCACTTTTCGGGGAAATGTGCGCGGAACCCCTATTTGTTTATTTTTCTAAATACATTCAAATATGTATCC
GCTCATGAATTAATTCTTAGAAAAACTCATCGAGCATCAAATGAAACTGCAATTTATTCATATCAGGATT
ATCAATACCATATTTTTGAAAAAGCCGTTTCTGTAATGAAGGAGAAAACTCACCGAGGCAGTTCCATAGG
ATGGCAAGATCCTGGTATCGGTCTGCGATTCCGACTCGTCCAACATCAATACAACCTATTAATTTCCCCT
CGTCAAAAATAAGGTTATCAAGTGAGAAATCACCATGAGTGACGACTGAATCCGGTGAGAATGGCAAAAG
TTTATGCATTTCTTTCCAGACTTGTTCAACAGGCCAGCCATTACGCTCGTCATCAAAATCACTCGCATCA
ACCAAACCGTTATTCATTCGTGATTGCGCCTGAGCGAGACGAAATACGCGATCGCTGTTAAAAGGACAAT
TACAAACAGGAATCGAATGCAACCGGCGCAGGAACACTGCCAGCGCATCAACAATATTTTCACCTGAATC
AGGATATTCTTCTAATACCTGGAATGCTGTTTTCCCGGGGATCGCAGTGGTGAGTAACCATGCATCATCA
GGAGTACGGATAAAATGCTTGATGGTCGGAAGAGGCATAAATTCCGTCAGCCAGTTTAGTCTGACCATCT
CATCTGTAACATCATTGGCAACGCTACCTTTGCCATGTTTCAGAAACAACTCTGGCGCATCGGGCTTCCC
ATACAATCGATAGATTGTCGCACCTGATTGCCCGACATTATCGCGAGCCCATTTATACCCATATAAATCA
GCATCCATGTTGGAATTTAATCGCGGCCTAGAGCAAGACGTTTCCCGTTGAATATGGCTCATAACACCCC
TTGTATTACTGTTTATGTAAGCAGACAGTTTTATTGTTCATGAAGGCCAAATAGGCCGTTCAGATCCTTC
CGTATTTAGCCAGTATGTTCTCTAGTGTGGTTCGTTGTTTTTGCGTGAGCCATGAGAACGAACCATTGAG
ATCATGCTTACTTTGCATGTCACTCAAAAATTTTGCCTCAAAACTGGTGAGCTGAATTTTTGCAGTTAAA
GCATCGTGTAGTGTTTTTCTTAGTCCGTTACGTAGGTAGGAATCTGATGTAATGGTTGTTGGTATTTTGT
CACCATTCATTTTTATCTGGTTGTTCTCAAGTTCGGTTACGAGATCCATTTGTCTATCTAGTTCAACTTG
GAAAATCAACGTATCAGTCGGGCGGCCTCGCTTATCAACCACCAATTTCATATTGCTGTAAGTGTTTAAA
TCTTTACTTATTGGTTTCAAAACCCATTGGTTAAGCCTTTTAAACTCATGGTAGTTATTTTCAAGCATTA
ACATGAACTTAAATTCATCAAGGCTAATCTCTATATTTGCCTTGTGAGTTTTCTTTTGTGTTAGTTCTTT
TAATAACCACTCATAAATCCTCATAGAGTATTTGTTTTCAAAAGACTTAACATGTTCCAGATTATATTTT
ATGAATTTTTTTAACTGGAAAAGATAAGGCAATATCTCTTCACTAAAAACTAATTCTAATTTTTCGCTTG
AGAACTTGGCATAGTTTGTCCACTGGAAAATCTCAAAGCCTTTAACCAAAGGATTCCTGATTTCCACAGT
TCTCGTCATCAGCTCTCTGGTTGCTTTAGCTAATACACCATAAGCATTTTCCCTACTGATGTTCATCATC
TGAGCGTATTGGTTATAAGTGAACGATACCGTCCGTTCTTTCCTTGTAGGGTTTTCAATCGTGGGGTTGA
GTAGTGCCACACAGCATAAAATTAGCTTGGTTTCATGCTCCGTTAAGTCATAGCGACTAATCGCTAGTTC
ATTTGCTTTGAAAACAACTAATTCAGACATACATCTCAATTGGTCTAGGTGATTTTAATCACTATACCAA
TTGAGATGGGCTAGTCAATGATAATTACTAGTCCTTTTCCTTTGAGTTGTGGGTATCTGTAAATTCTGCT
AGACCTTTGCTGGAAAACTTGTAAATTCTGCTAGACCCTCTGTAAATTCCGCTAGACCTTTGTGTGTTTT
TTTTGTTTATATTCAAGTGGTTATAATTTATAGAATAAAGAAAGAATAAAAAAAGATAAAAAGAATAGAT
CCCAGCCCTGTGTATAACTCACTACTTTAGTCAGTTCCGCAGTATTACAAAAGGATGTCGCAAACGCTGT
TTGCTCCTCTACAAAACAGACCTTAAAACCCTAAAGGCTTAAGTAGCACCCTCGCAAGCTCGGGCAAATC
GCTGAATATTCCTTTTGTCTCCGACCATCAGGCACCTGAGTCGCTGTCTTTTTCGTGACATTCAGTTCGC
TGCGCTCACGGCTCTGGCAGTGAATGGGGGTAAATGGCACTACAGGCGCCTTTTATGGATTCATGCAAGG
AAACTACCCATAATACAAGAAAAGCCCGTCACGGGCTTCTCAGGGCGTTTTATGGCGGGTCTGCTATGTG
GTGCTATCTGACTTTTTGCTGTTCAGCAGTTCCTGCCCTCTGATTTTCCAGTCTGACCACTTCGGATTAT
CCCGTGACAGGTCATTCAGACTGGCTAATGCACCCAGTAAGGCAGCGGTATCATCAACAGGCTTACCCGT
CTTACTGTCAAGAGGACATCCGGTCAAATAAAACGAAAGGCTCAGTCGAAAGACTGGGCCTTTCGTTTTG
CTGAGGAGACTTAGGGACCCTGCTCTTCT
Features (pLannotate 1.2.2; 15 found; start..end, strand, type, name):
     23..1255    +  CDS            M13 gene II (sequence partly withheld): pII; II; replication
   1267..1530    +  CDS            M13 gene V (sequence partly withheld): pV; V; replication
   1532..1633    +  CDS            M13 gene VII (sequence partly withheld): pVII; VII; minor coat protein
   1630..1725    +  CDS            IX (sequence partly withheld): G9P_BPM13 - Experimental evidence at protein level: Swiss-Prot protein existence level 1. May initiate with G7P the virion concomitant assembly-budding process, by interacting with the packaging signal of the viral genome. The assembly-budding takes place at the host inner membrane. In turn, G7P and G9P are present at the end of the filamentous virion that emerges first from the bacterial host. From Enterobacteria phage M13 (Bacteriophage M13).
   1725..1943    +  CDS            VIII (sequence partly withheld): CAPSD_BPF1 - Experimental evidence at protein level: Swiss-Prot protein existence level 1. Self assembles to form a helical capsid wrapping up the viral genomic DNA. The capsid displays a filamentous structure with a length of 760-1950 nm and a width of 6-8 nm. The virion assembly and budding take place at the host inner membrane (By similarity). From Enterobacteria phage f1 (Bacteriophage f1).
   1953..1992    +  terminator     fd terminator (sequence withheld): central terminator from bacteriophage fd (Otsuka and Kunisawa, 1982)
   2003..2056    +  promoter       PLtetO-1 promoter (fragment): modified phage lambda PL promoter with tet operator sites (Lutz and Bujard, 1997)
   2082..2759    +  CDS            mRFP1: monomeric derivative of DsRed (Campbell et al., 2002)
   2777..2848    +  terminator     rrnB T1 terminator: transcription terminator T1 from the E. coli rrnB gene
   2864..2891    +  terminator     T7Te terminator: phage T7 early transcription terminator
   2924..2981    +  promoter       AmpR promoter (fragment): bla
   2990..3805    -  CDS            KanR: aminoglycoside phosphotransferase; aph(3')-Ia; confers resistance to kanamycin in bacteria or G418 (Geneticin®) in eukaryotes
   3873..4823    -  CDS            Rep101: RepA protein needed for replication with the pSC101 origin; rep101
   4871..5093    -  rep_origin     pSC101 ori: low-copy replication origin that requires the Rep101 protein
   5588..5632    +  terminator     rrnB T1 terminator: transcription terminator T1 from the E. coli rrnB gene
