[The description below was written by a language model from this plasmid's Addgene catalogue record and pLannotate feature annotations shown in this document.]
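Description:
pBT29 is a bacterial plasmid from the synthetic biology toolkit built for phage-assisted continuous evolution work, catalogued simply as a "phage cloning" vector carrying "phage genes". The feature table shows a contiguous block of M13/f1 filamentous phage genes in their native order: gene II and gene V (replication functions), followed by the coat protein genes VII, IX and VIII, ending at the central fd transcription terminator. Only this part of the phage genome is annotated. Gene III, gene VI and the assembly genes (I, IV) are not among the detected features, so the plasmid appears to hold a fragment of the phage genome rather than a complete one.

Immediately downstream of the phage block sits an mRFP1 red fluorescent protein cassette driven by a PLtetO-1 promoter (annotated as a fragment) and closed by the rrnB T1 and T7Te terminators. Its position suggests a visual placeholder that could be swapped for a gene of interest when assembling selection phage, but the record does not state this.

Selection is by kanamycin through an aph(3')-Ia KanR gene. There is a discrepancy over replication. The catalogue entry lists the backbone as pCMV with a pBR322 origin, whereas the sequenced record contains a pSC101 origin with its Rep101 (RepA) protein, a low-copy replicon, and no pBR322-type origin or CMV element was annotated. The sequence-derived features are probably the more reliable guide. Copy number is listed as unknown, and the plasmid is propagated in standard E. coli cloning strains.
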