Addgene plasmid #138521: pBT29
Purpose: phage cloning
Depositing lab: David Liu. Depositing organization: Broad Institute. Publication: Phage-assisted evolution of an adenine base editor with improved Cas domain compatibility and activity. Richter MF, Zhao KT, Eton E, Lapinaite A, Newby GA, Thuronyi BW, Wilson C, Koblan LW, Zeng J, Bauer DE, Doudna JA, Liu DR. Nat Biotechnol. 2020 Jul;38(7):883-891. doi: 10.1038/s41587-020-0453-z. Epub 2020 Mar 16. PubMed 32433547.
Backbone
  Vector backbone: pCMV with a BR322 origin
  Vector type: Synthetic Biology
Growth in bacteria
  Bacterial resistance: Kanamycin, 50 μg/mL
  Growth temperature: 37°C
  Growth strain: DH5alpha
  Copy number: Unknown
Gene/Insert
  Gene/Insert name: phage genes
  Species: Other
  Cloning method: Unknown
Terms and licenses: Academic/Nonprofit Terms; Industry Terms: Not Available to Industry
How to cite: pBT29 was a gift from David Liu (Addgene plasmid # 138521 ; http://n2t.net/addgene:138521 ; RRID:Addgene_138521)
